Addgene plasmid #219961: pSN993
Purpose: Expresses CMT2A mutant version of human KIF1Bß in C. elegans
Depositing lab: Shinsuke Niwa. Depositing organization: Tohoku University, Frontier Research Institute for Interdisciplinary Sciences.
Backbone
  Vector backbone: ∆pSM
  Vector type: Worm Expression
Growth in bacteria
  Bacterial resistance: Ampicillin, 100 μg/mL
  Growth temperature: 37°C
  Growth strain: DH5alpha
  Copy number: High Copy
Gene/Insert
  Gene/Insert name: unc-104 promoter::human KIF1Bß(Q98L)
  Species: H. sapiens (human), C. elegans (nematode)
  Entrez Gene: KIF1B (a.k.a. CMT2, CMT2A, CMT2A1, HMSNII, KLP, NBLST1)
  Cloning method: Gibson Cloning
  Sequencing primers: 5′ TGCCTGAGCCAACATTTTCTAATCG
Terms and licenses: Academic/Nonprofit Terms; Industry Terms: Not Available to Industry
How to cite: pSN993 was a gift from Shinsuke Niwa (Addgene plasmid # 219961 ; http://n2t.net/addgene:219961 ; RRID:Addgene_219961)
