[The description below was written by a language model from this plasmid's Addgene catalogue record and pLannotate feature annotations shown in this document.]
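Description:
pSN993 is a C. elegans expression plasmid of about 12.6 kb, built on the ∆pSM backbone by Gibson assembly. It is maintained in E. coli as a high-copy plasmid through a ColE1/pUC-type origin and selected with ampicillin via the β-lactamase gene and its native promoter. The feature table also picks up short remnants typical of pUC/pBR322-derived vectors: a CAP binding site, lac promoter and operator, and fragments annotated as lacI, rop, bom and an RSF origin. These are backbone leftovers and not functional parts of the worm expression cassette.

The payload is a human KIF1Bβ coding sequence of roughly 5.3 kb, annotated as KIF1B, carrying the Q98L substitution. The catalogue entry describes this as a Charcot-Marie-Tooth disease type 2A (CMT2A) mutant version of this kinesin-3 family motor, which transports synaptic vesicle precursors in neurons. According to the record, expression is driven by the promoter of unc-104, the worm gene encoding the KIF1-family kinesin. The promoter is not itself annotated, but the roughly 4 kb unannotated stretch between the lac elements and the KIF1B reading frame is where it would be expected to lie. A short fragment matching C. elegans aex-5 sits downstream of the coding sequence. The record does not explain it or name the 3′ UTR, and no tags or fluorescent reporters are annotated.

The stated purpose is to express the disease-associated human motor in C. elegans, placing it under unc-104 regulatory control so that the effect of the Q98L change can be examined in worms. The record does not describe specific assays.
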