Features (pLannotate 1.2.2; 12 found; start..end, strand, type, name):
      1..54      +  rep_origin     RSF ori (fragment): Plasmids containing the RSF 1030 origin of replication can be propagated in E. coli cells that contain additional plasmids with compatible origins.
     56..148     +  CDS            lacI (fragment): lac repressor; lacI; The lac repressor binds to the lac operator to inhibit transcription in E. coli. This inhibition can be relieved by adding lactose or isopropyl-β-D-thiogalactopyranoside (IPTG).
    161..182     +  protein_bind   CAP binding site: CAP binding activates transcription in the presence of cAMP. E. coli catabolite activator protein
    197..227     +  promoter       lac promoter: promoter for the E. coli lac operon
    231..253     +  protein_bind   lac operator (fragment): The lac repressor binds to the lac operator to inhibit transcription in E. coli. This inhibition can be relieved by adding lactose or isopropyl-β-D-thiogalactopyranoside (IPTG). lac repressor encoded by lacI
   4329..9638    +  CDS            KIF1B: KIF1B_HUMAN - Also known as KIAA0591, KIAA1448. Experimental evidence at protein level: Swiss-Prot protein existence level 1. Isoform 1 mediates the transport of synaptic vesicles in neuronal cells. From Homo sapiens (Human).
  10179..10331   +  CDS            aex-5 (fragment): AEX5_CAEEL - Also known as kpc-3 From Caenorhabditis elegans.
  10458..10493   +  CDS            rop (fragment): Rop protein, which maintains plasmids at low copy number; rop
  10595..10694   +  misc_feature   bom (fragment): basis of mobility region from pBR322
  10796..10900   +  promoter       AmpR promoter: bla
  10901..11761   +  CDS            AmpR: β-lactamase; bla; confers resistance to ampicillin, carbenicillin, and related antibiotics
  11932..12520   +  rep_origin     ori: high-copy-number ColE1/pMB1/pBR322/pUC origin of replication
>Addgene plasmid #219961 | pSN993 | addgene full sequence | sequence record 440845 | Addgene NGS Result
CTCGCCGCAGCCGAACGACCGAGCGCAGCGAGTCAGTGAGCGAGGAAGCGGAAGAGCGCCCAATACGCAA
ACCGCCTCTCCCCGCGCGTTGGCCGATTCATTAATGCAGCTGGCACGACAGGTTTCCCGACTGGAAAGCG
GGCAGTGAGCGCAACGCAATTAATGTGAGTTAGCTCACTCATTAGGCACCCCAGGCTTTACACTTTATGC
TTCCGGCTCGTATGTTGTGTGGAATTGTGAGCGGATAACAATTTCACACAGGAAACAGCTATGACCATGA
TTACGCCAAGCTTGCATGCGGTTTTAGAAGAAATTTCGATGGGAGTTGATGACATTTGTGATTTTTAAAC
TTAAATTTTAACTTATCGCTTAGTGATCTTTAATCATAACCGACTTTAGCAAGTTCATGAAAAAAGAAAC
TTTCGACCGGCATTCGATCATAATTTTTAGACATATTATAGAGCATTCTCGTGTCTCCCCATAGTTGTAA
ATATGCAACCAGATGTCCGTTGGTGCAATTTAGTTGCTCATCAAGTTCTCTATGTCCATTTCTATTCTGT
TCAACCACTTCATTTCCCCTTTTGACATTTTTCTATCTGTGAGAGCTTCATCTCCCATCGTTTCCTCTTA
ACGTCTTCAGAAAGACAAATCGTTGCCAAATTCATCATTTTCGAGTGCCAGGCATCCAATAACCGAAAGA
ATGGGAGCAAAGAGTGCTTTTCAACGGAAATTAGAACCATTTTTCTGAAAGAAGTCTGCGCGAGATAAGC
AAAGTTTTAAATTTTCATGAAAACCACAAGCGCGTATTTTGAGTTTTTCACAACTTTAGAAAAATTCAAA
AAACGGATGCCAACGTTACAGGAAAATGCCGAAAATTCGAGAAACAATAATTTCCATGAACATTTAAAAA
TAATTTTTTCACGACCCATTTGTAATAGTGAATTAGTAAGGGTATTTAATCTGATACATTTCCAAAAAAT
AATGCAATGTTTGCCGAAAACTTGACGATTTGCCGTTCGCCTGAAAATACTGTATGATGACTGAAAAATT
TCCCGTTTGCGAAATCTGTGATTCCTATAAAATTAGACTTCTAAATAAATTGGCATTTAAAATCATGATT
AGAAGAAAACTAAACCACAAAGAATATGAAAACACACTTCTATAATTAATTTTTACAATTAGATATATGA
TTTCATAAAGCTGCAGTGCTGTTATTTTGATCTCAATCTATTTACAAAAATAACACTGAAAAGTACTTTA
TGCCTTGCAAGAAATGCTCAATTTCTGTGTATTCTACGCTTAAGCACCTTCTATTCAGCACCTACTCGGG
AATTCTCCACCAAATCCATTCTCATTTTCTTCTTTTCTCTCTCAACTCGTCTTCAATCTCTTCACCTCGT
CCACTATTTCATCCCCGGAGACTTGTTCCCCAGACGTCGTGCCTCCAATCGATCCATTTGTGGAGCCCGC
GTCGTCCACAGAGCTTCTGCCGTTTCATCTCTGCGTCTCGTTCACCCATTAGACGTTGTGCTTCCTCCCT
GCCTGAAAATAGCCCCACACAACATAGACTTGCTCTTCTTTCTTCTACTTTTTTTCTCATTCTTTTTTCT
CCAGATACGCCTTTATTCAAATGACGTGTTTCTTTTTTTTGTCTGTTCAAAAACCAACAACTCATGATCA
TCAGATGATGATGGTCAAAAATCCCTTCCGGTTTTCCTTTTCTTCCCAAATTTTGGCTTGGACTTTTTTT
GAATTATGACACCAAAACATGCAACGACGTATATATATGCAAACGTAGAATATCGAGTTTCAGAACCGAA
TCATTGTCGAGATTAAAAGGGAGGAAATTGATATGTGATGGAAATAGATTGAGGGCTGAATTTTTGAGAT
TGAAAAAACAATTGTATAATGTAAGTAGATAAAACAAAGCTGTATTGAATTTATAAATATCTAATACATT
TTCTAATACAAAAATAAATTTGATTTTGTACTTTTCTTAAAAAGTGATCAGAATTTCCACTAGATGTTTT
TGGCAACAATCACCTGATAATTGGATTAAAATTTGACAAAACTGTTTAAGTACAAGCGAACTAGATGAGA
ATTTCTACCTTTTTCTTTCAATTGAATATTTTCGTATTCCATCCCTCCGTGCTTTCATTTTCCATTGACG
TTTTATGGTTCAATATATATCCTAAAAGTTTTCCTTACCCTTTCTCCTACTAGTTTCATCTCTTCTTCTA
AATAATTAACATTTCTTTATTTAATTGATTTCTTTCCATTTCACGTCATTTCTTCATTTAGCACAACATT
CTTCTTTTATTCCCATCCAATCGCCTTCTCCGTTCATTCCGGCCCCTTTTTCAGCTTCAAATTGAACAAC
AAAAACACATTGCGTGACGATAAAACTTCCAGTTCCCGTCTTCAAAACGTCATTCCGAGAGACTATTCGC
CTGGAACCCTCGCCTTTTTTTCATTATGTGCTCATCCCTAAAAGAGCCAAGAGCTCTCAAAAACTGCTGG
GGATCTTCGTGAAAAAATGTTTGGTTGAAAATTGTTGAAGCATCTTGAATTACCATTTACTAAAGGACCA
AGTATACATTTTGAAATAGGCTCCGAAAGATTGAAGCATATTTTGAACTAGATAATATTAATTAAATTCA
TTTTGTTGGTGTTAACTTTTATTTTAAGTTGCGAGCATGTTACCGTAAGAACCTTTTTCATTTTTTATTT
TAAATAAAATTTTACAATTTGTCTTGAGCAACTTGTTCTATAAGTGATATCAACTTCAAATTAGTGGGCA
TATAAAATTAAAATGAGAAAAAACAATAGCGTGGATAGAAAAATCACCATAGGCCAGGAAAATCTGTAAG
AGATTTTCCCGTGTTAGCTAAACTTTTGAAATTGTTTACATTTTTAAAGGTTATGTTTTACCATCTGATT
CTTTACAGATCGGTTTTTTTTAACATATGACAATAGTTTTAACCTTTCGTTTTTGAACCTTTAAATTTGA
AAATCAATAGTTTTCATTAAATACTCATTGATTACAGTAGCCATTAGAACTTTATGTCTCCTTTCGCTGA
CCTTAGGGAACATTGTGCCAAAATCAGTTTTGCTTCCAAAATCAGATTCTATAATTTCTACACTGTGACT
CACAAAAACCAACCAAATTCAATCATTTTTCTGTATCCTGCCTTCTTCTTTTTTCGAATGTTCTTTTTCT
CCTTGTTTCTCTTTTTTCCATGTTTATCATCGTCATCTGTTGCTTCTTCTCGGCTTCTCTAATTTCAGCC
CAACCCCTTTTTTTTCCTCATCTAATTAAATTCGCCTCGAGGCTCCGTCCTCCTCCATCTCTATCTTTTT
CTCTTTTCTCTTCCATTCCGAACTTTTTCTTTCCCAATCGACCATCTATTCGAAGATTCATTGCTGCCTT
TTTTTCAGCACTCTTCTTCATTTTTTTTTCGAATACACATTCAATAGAAAACTGGAGAAGAAGAGGAAAA
GCATCGAGGAGACGATAAGTGGGGCTCAACGCCATTGGATGATTGACTCGAGCTGAGAAGAAGGACTCAA
GAGGTGAGCCAAAATTGCAAAATAGAAGAAGAAAAAATAGAAAAACAAGAGGAAAGGGAAACAAATGTCT
TGTTATAGATGTTGATGTGTGAAAAAAAACGATATAGAAAAATGACATGGCTGAACGGAGTTATTATCTC
GACTTGAAAGGCGGCATTCGAAAAATTCAGATTTTACGTTAAAAATTCCCTTTTTAACTCAAAGTACCCA
AAAATGGGCTAAAATTCAAAAATACCACAATAGAACACTTAAAAGATTCTGTAAGTTTGTAGGACTGCAC
TTTAATCCTAAAAATATGGTTTCAAAAAAATTAATTCATGTTCTGAAATGTTACTAAGGTTTTGGAAAGA
TCGCAATGAGCTTTAACTTTTCAAGATTTTTCTTCAAGAGTTGGTAAAATTTTTGACATCAGTAAACTTG
TAGTTTTAAAAAACTTTTAAAACCCCTTTTCAATTTGTTTCAAAATTTCAAAATGTTCAAATCTTAATGC
TTAAAATTGAAATTCAATGAAAATAGATCACAATTCACGTCATTTGGCATTTGCTTCTTTTCCCTGCCTG
AGCCAACATTTTCTAATCGAATCAACCACTAATCTGTTTTATTTCGTCAATTTCTTTTTTCCTTCTTTCC
TTATTAGCATATATCGATCTTACTTCAATTGTTTAAATAAATCTCAATAAACAAGTTCAAAATAACATGT
GAATTCCAATTTCTACGAACGAATTCTTGAATTAATTAAAACAATTTCAGGGCGCGCCATGTCGGGAGCC
TCAGTGAAGGTGGCTGTCCGGGTAAGGCCCTTCAATTCTCGAGAGACCAGCAAGGAATCCAAATGCATCA
TTCAGATGCAAGGCAACTCGACCAGTATTATTAACCCAAAGAATCCAAAGGAAGCTCCAAAGTCCTTCAG
CTTCGACTATTCCTACTGGTCTCATACCTCACCCGAAGATCCCTGTTTTGCATCTCAAAACCGTGTGTAC
AATGACATTGGCAAGGAAATGCTCTTACACGCCTTTGAGGGATATAATGTCTGTATTTTTGCCTATGGGC
TGACTGGTGCTGGAAAATCTTATACAATGATGGGTAAACAAGAAGAAAGCCAGGCTGGCATCATTCCACA
GTTATGTGAAGAACTTTTTGAGAAAATCAATGACAACTGTAATGAAGAAATGTCTTACTCTGTAGAGGTG
AGCTACATGGAAATTTACTGTGAAAGAGTACGAGATTTGCTGAATCCAAAAAACAAGGGTAATTTGCGTG
TGCGTGAACACCCACTTCTTGGACCCTATGTGGAGGATCTGTCCAAGTTGGCAGTTACTTCCTACACAGA
CATTGCTGACCTCATGGATGCTGGGAACAAAGCCAGGACAGTGGCAGCTACAAACATGAATGAAACAAGT
AGCCGTTCCCACGCTGTGTTTACGATTGTTTTCACCCAGAAGAAACACGATAATGAGACCAACCTTTCCA
CTGAGAAGGTCAGTAAAATCAGCTTGGTGGATCTAGCAGGAAGTGAACGAGCTGATTCAACTGGTGCCAA
AGGGACTCGATTAAAGGAAGGAGCAAATATTAATAAGTCTCTTACAACTTTGGGCAAAGTCATTTCAGCC
TTGGCCGAGGTGAGTAAAAAGAAGAAGAAAACAGATTTTATTCCCTACAGGGATTCTGTACTTACTTGGC
TCCTTCGAGAAAATTTAGGTGGCAATTCTCGGACTGCAATGGTTGCTGCTCTGAGCCCCGCGGATATCAA
CTACGATGAGACTTTGAGCACTCTGAGATATGCAGATCGTGCAAAACAAATTAAATGCAATGCTGTTATC
AATGAGGACCCCAATGCCAAACTGGTTCGTGAATTAAAGGAGGAGGTGACACGGCTGAAGGACCTTCTTC
GTGCTCAGGGCCTGGGAGATATTATTGATACATCCATGGGGTCCCTCACTTCATCCCCATCTTCCTGCTC
ACTCAGTAGTCAGGTGGGCTTGACGTCTGTGACCAGTATTCAAGAGAGGATCATGTCTACACCTGGAGGA
GAGGAAGCTATTGAACGTTTAAAGGAATCAGAGAAGATCATTGCTGAGTTGAATGAAACTTGGGAAGAGA
AGCTTCGTAAAACAGAGGCCATCAGAATGGAGAGAGAGGCTTTGTTGGCTGAGATGGGAGTTGCCATTCG
GGAAGATGGAGGAACCCTAGGGGTTTTCTCACCTAAAAAGACCCCACATCTTGTTAACCTCAATGAAGAC
CCACTAATGTCTGAGTGCCTACTTTATTACATCAAAGATGGAATTACAAGGGTTGGCCAAGCAGATGCTG
AGCGGCGCCAGGACATAGTGCTGAGCGGGGCTCACATTAAAGAAGAGCATTGTATCTTCCGGAGTGAGAG
AAGCAACAGCGGGGAAGTTATCGTGACCTTAGAGCCCTGTGAGCGCTCAGAAACCTACGTAAATGGCAAG
AGGGTGTCCCAGCCTGTTCAGCTGCGCTCAGGAAACCGTATCATCATGGGTAAAAACCATGTTTTCCGCT
TTAACCACCCGGAACAAGCACGAGCTGAGCGAGAGAAGACTCCTTCTGCTGAGACCCCCTCTGAGCCTGT
GGACTGGACATTTGCCCAGAGGGAGCTTCTGGAAAAACAAGGAATTGATATGAAACAAGAGATGGAGAAA
AGGCTACAGGAAATGGAGATCTTATACAAAAAGGAGAAGGAAGAAGCAGATCTTCTTTTGGAGCAGCAGA
GACTGGACTATGAGAGTAAATTGCAGGCCTTGCAGAAGCAGGTTGAAACCCGATCTCTGGCTGCAGAAAC
AACTGAAGAGGAGGAAGAAGAGGAAGAAGTTCCTTGGACACAGCATGAATTTGAGTTGGCCCAATGGGCC
TTCCGGAAATGGAAGTCTCATCAGTTTACTTCATTACGGGACTTACTCTGGGGCAATGCCGTGTACCTAA
AGGAGGCCAATGCCATCAGTGTGGAACTGAAAAAGAAGGTGCAGTTTCAGTTTGTTCTGCTGACTGACAC
ACTGTACTCCCCTTTGCCTCCTGAATTACTTCCCACTGAGATGGAAAAAACTCATGAGGACAGGCCTTTC
CCTCGCACAGTGGTAGCAGTAGAAGTCCAGGATTTGAAGAATGGAGCAACACACTATTGGTCTTTGGAGA
AACTCAAGCAGAGGCTGGATTTGATGCGAGAGATGTATGATAGGGCAGGGGAGATGGCCTCCAGTGCCCA
AGACGAAAGCGAAACCACTGTGACTGGCAGCGATCCCTTCTATGATCGGTTCCACTGGTTCAAACTTGTG
GGGAGCTCCCCCATTTTCCACGGCTGTGTGAACGAGCGCCTTGCCGACCGCACACCCTCCCCCACTTTTT
CCACGGCCGATTCCGACATCACTGAGCTGGCTGACGAGCAGCAAGATGAGATGGAGGATTTTGATGATGA
GGCATTCGTGGATGACGCCGGCTCTGACGCAGGGACGGAGGAGGGATCAGATCTCTTCAGTGACGGGCAT
GACCCGTTTTACGACCGATCCCCTTGGTTCATTTTAGTGGGAAGGGCATTTGTTTACCTGAGCAATCTGC
TGTATCCCGTGCCCCTGATCCACAGGGTGGCCATCGTCAGTGAGAAAGGTGAAGTGCGGGGATTTCTGCG
TGTGGCTGTACAGGCCATCGCAGCGGATGAAGAAGCTCCTGATTATGGCTCTGGAATTCGACAGTCAGGA
ACAGCTAAAATATCTTTTGATAATGAATACTTTAATCAGAGTGACTTTTCGTCTGTTGCAATGACTCGTT
CTGGTCTGTCCTTGGAGGAGTTGAGGATTGTGGAAGGACAGGGTCAGAGTTCTGAGGTCATCACTCCTCC
AGAAGAAATCAGTCGAATTAATGACTTGGATTTGAAGTCAAGCACTTTGCTGGATGGTAAGATGGTAATG
GAAGGGTTTTCTGAAGAGATTGGCAACCACCTGAAACTGGGCAGTGCCTTCACTTTCCGAGTAACAGTGT
TGCAGGCCAGTGGAATCCTCCCAGAGTATGCAGATATCTTCTGTCAGTTCAACTTTTTGCATCGCCATGA
TGAAGCATTCTCCACGGAGCCCCTCAAAAACAATGGCAGAGGAAGTCCCCTGGCCTTTTATCATGTGCAG
AATATTGCAGTGGAGATCACTGAATCATTTGTGGATTACATCAAAACCAAGCCTATTGTATTTGAAGTCT
TTGGGCATTATCAGCAGCACCCACTTCATCTGCAAGGACAGGAGCTTAACAGTCCGCCTCAGCCGTGCCG
CCGATTCTTCCCTCCACCCATGCCACTGTCCAAGCCAGTTCCAGCCACCAAGTTAAACACGATGAGCAAA
ACCAGCCTTGGCCAGAGCATGAGCAAGTATGACCTCCTGGTTTGGTTTGAGATCAGTGAACTGGAGCCTA
CAGGAGAGTATATCCCAGCTGTGGTTGACCACACAGCAGGCTTGCCTTGCCAGGGGACATTTTTGCTTCA
TCAGGGCATCCAGCGAAGGATCACAGTGACCATTATCCATGAGAAGGGGAGCGAGCTCCATTGGAAAGAT
GTTCGTGAACTGGTGGTAGGTCGTATTCGGAATAAGCCTGAGGTGGATGAAGCTGCAGTTGATGCCATCC
TCTCCCTAAATATTATTTCTGCCAAGTACCTGAAGTCTTCCCACAACTCTAGCAGGACCTTCTACCGCTT
TGAGGCTGTGTGGGATAGCTCTCTGCATAACTCCCTTCTTCTGAACCGAGTGACACCCTATGGAGAAAAG
ATCTACATGACCTTGTCGGCCTACCTAGAGCTGGATCATTGCATCCAGCCGGCTGTCATCACCAAGGATG
TGTGCATGGTCTTCTACTCCCGAGATGCCAAGATCTCACCACCACGCTCTCTGCGTAGCCTCTTTGGCAG
CGGCTACTCAAAGTCACCAGATTCGAATCGAGTCACTGGCATTTACGAACTCAGCTTATGCAAAATGTCA
GACACAGGTAGTCCAGGTATGCAGAGAAGGAGAAGAAAAATCTTAGATACGTCAGTGGCATATGTGCGGG
GAGAAGAGAACTTAGCAGGCTGGCGGCCCCGTGGAGACAGCCTCATCCTTGAGCACCAGTGGGAGCTGGA
GAAGCTGGAGCTCCTACATGAGGTGGAAAAAACCCGCCACTTTTTGCTGCTGCGTGAGAGACTTGGTGAC
AGCATCCCCAAATCCCTGAGCGACTCGTTATCCCCCAGCCTCAGCAGTGGGACCCTCAGCACCTCCACCA
GTATCTCCTCTCAGATCTCAACCACTACCTTTGAAAGCGCCATCACACCTAGCGAGAGCAGTGGCTATGA
TTCAGGAGACATCGAAAGCCTGGTGGACCGAGAGAAAGAGCTGGCTACCAAGTGCCTGCAACTTCTCACC
CACACTTTCAACAGAGAATTCAGCCAGGTGCACGGCAGCGTCAGTGACTGTAAGTTGTCTGATATCTCTC
CAATTGGACGGGATCCCTCTGAGTCCAGTTTCAGCAGTGCCACCCTCACTCCCTCCTCCACCTGTCCCTC
TCTGGTAGACTCTAGGAGCAACTCTCTGGATCAGAAGACCCCAGAAGCCAATTCCCGGGCCTCTAGTCCC
TGCCCAGAATTTGAACAGTTTCAGATTGTCCCAGCTGTGGAAACACCATATTTGGCCCGAGCAGGAAAAA
ACGAATTTCTCAATCTTGTTCCAGATATTGAAGAAATTAGACCAAGCTCAGTGGTCTCTAAGAAAGGATA
CCTTCATTTCAAGGAGCCTCTTTACAGTAACTGGGCTAAACATTTTGTTGTCGTCCGTCGGCCTTATGTC
TTCATCTATAACAGTGACAAAGACCCTGTGGAGCGTGGAATCATTAACCTGTCCACAGCACAGGTGGAGT
ACAGTGAGGACCAGCAGGCCATGGTGAAGACACCAAACACCTTTGCTGTCTGCACAAAGCACCGTGGGGT
CCTTTTGCAGGCCCTCAATGACAAAGACATGAACGACTGGTTGTATGCCTTCAACCCACTTCTAGCTGGC
ACAATACGGTCAAAGCTTTCCCGCAGATGCCCGAGCCAGTCGAAATACTGAGTCGACGGTACCATGGTAT
TGATATCTGAGCTCCGCATCGGCCGCTGTCATCAGATCGCCATCTCGCGCCCGTGCCTCTGACTTCTAAG
TCCAATTACTCTTCAACATCCCTACATGCTCTTTCTCCCTGTGCTCCCACCCCCTATTTTTGTTATTATC
AAAAAACTTCTCTTAATTTCTTTGTTTTTTAGCTTCTTTTAAGTCACCTCTAACAATGAAATTGTGTAGA
TTCAAAAATAGAATTAATTCGTAATAAAAAGTCGAAAAAAATTGTGCTCCCTCCCCCCATTAATAATAAT
TCTATCCCAAAATCTACACAATGTTCTGTGTACACTTCTTATGTTTTTTACTTCTGATAAATTTTTTTGA
AACATCATAGAAAAAACCGCACACAAAATACCTTATCATATGTTACGTTTCAGTTTATGACCGCAATTTT
TATTTCTTCGCACGTCTGGGCCTCTCATGACGTCAAATCATGCTCATCGTGAAAAAGTTTTGGAGTATTT
TTGGAATTTTTCAATCAAGTGAAAGTTTATGAAATTAATTTTCCTGCTTTTGCTTTTTGGGGTTTCCCCT
ATTGTTTGTCAAGATTTCGAGGACGGCGTTTTTCTTGCTAAAATCACAAGTATTGATGAGCACGATGCAA
GAAAGATCGGAAGAAGGTTTGGGTTTGAGGCTCAGTGGAAGGTGAGTAGAAGTTGATAATTTGAAAGTGG
AGTAGTGTCTATGGGGTTTTTGCCTTAAATGACAGAATACATTCCCAATATACCAAACATAACTGTTTCT
ACTAGTCGGCCGTACGGGCCCTTTCGTCTCGCGCGTTTCGGTGATGACGGTGAAAACCTCTGACACATGC
AGCTCCCGGAGACGGTCACAGCTTGTCTGTAAGCGGATGCCGGGAGCAGACAAGCCCGTCAGGGCGCGTC
AGCGGGTGTTGGCGGGTGTCGGGGCTGGCTTAACTATGCGGCATCAGAGCAGATTGTACTGAGAGTGCAC
CATATGCGGTGTGAAATACCGCACAGATGCGTAAGGAGAAAATACCGCATCAGGCGGCCTTAATTAAGGG
CCTCGTGATACGCCTATTTTTATAGGTTAATGTCATGATAATAATGGTTTCTTAGACGTCAGGTGGCACT
TTTCGGGGAAATGTGCGCGGAACCCCTATTTGTTTATTTTTCTAAATACATTCAAATATGTATCCGCTCA
TGAGACAATAACCCTGATAAATGCTTCAATAATATTGAAAAAGGAAGAGTATGAGTATTCAACATTTCCG
TGTCGCCCTTATTCCCTTTTTTGCGGCATTTTGCCTTCCTGTTTTTGCTCACCCAGAAACGCTGGTGAAA
GTAAAAGATGCTGAAGATCAGTTGGGTGCACGAGTGGGTTACATCGAACTGGATCTCAACAGCGGTAAGA
TCCTTGAGAGTTTTCGCCCCGAAGAACGTTTTCCAATGATGAGCACTTTTAAAGTTCTGCTATGTGGCGC
GGTATTATCCCGTATTGACGCCGGGCAAGAGCAACTCGGTCGCCGCATACACTATTCTCAGAATGACTTG
GTTGAGTACTCACCAGTCACAGAAAAGCATCTTACGGATGGCATGACAGTAAGAGAATTATGCAGTGCTG
CCATAACCATGAGTGATAACACTGCGGCCAACTTACTTCTGACAACGATCGGAGGACCGAAGGAGCTAAC
CGCTTTTTTGCACAACATGGGGGATCATGTAACTCGCCTTGATCGTTGGGAACCGGAGCTGAATGAAGCC
ATACCAAACGACGAGCGTGACACCACGATGCCTGTAGCAATGGCAACAACGTTGCGCAAACTATTAACTG
GCGAACTACTTACTCTAGCTTCCCGGCAACAATTAATAGACTGGATGGAGGCGGATAAAGTTGCAGGACC
ACTTCTGCGCTCGGCCCTTCCGGCTGGCTGGTTTATTGCTGATAAATCTGGAGCCGGTGAGCGTGGGTCT
CGCGGTATCATTGCAGCACTGGGGCCAGATGGTAAGCCCTCCCGTATCGTAGTTATCTACACGACGGGGA
GTCAGGCAACTATGGATGAACGAAATAGACAGATCGCTGAGATAGGTGCCTCACTGATTAAGCATTGGTA
ACTGTCAGACCAAGTTTACTCATATATACTTTAGATTGATTTAAAACTTCATTTTTAATTTAAAAGGATC
TAGGTGAAGATCCTTTTTGATAATCTCATGACCAAAATCCCTTAACGTGAGTTTTCGTTCCACTGAGCGT
CAGACCCCGTAGAAAAGATCAAAGGATCTTCTTGAGATCCTTTTTTTCTGCGCGTAATCTGCTGCTTGCA
AACAAAAAAACCACCGCTACCAGCGGTGGTTTGTTTGCCGGATCAAGAGCTACCAACTCTTTTTCCGAAG
GTAACTGGCTTCAGCAGAGCGCAGATACCAAATACTGTTCTTCTAGTGTAGCCGTAGTTAGGCCACCACT
TCAAGAACTCTGTAGCACCGCCTACATACCTCGCTCTGCTAATCCTGTTACCAGTGGCTGCTGCCAGTGG
CGATAAGTCGTGTCTTACCGGGTTGGACTCAAGACGATAGTTACCGGATAAGGCGCAGCGGTCGGGCTGA
ACGGGGGGTTCGTGCACACAGCCCAGCTTGGAGCGAACGACCTACACCGAACTGAGATACCTACAGCGTG
AGCTATGAGAAAGCGCCACGCTTCCCGAAGGGAGAAAGGCGGACAGGTATCCGGTAAGCGGCAGGGTCGG
AACAGGAGAGCGCACGAGGGAGCTTCCAGGGGGAAACGCCTGGTATCTTTATAGTCCTGTCGGGTTTCGC
CACCTCTGACTTGAGCGTCGATTTTTGTGATGCTCGTCAGGGGGGCGGAGCCTATGGAAAAACGCCAGCA
ACGCGGCCTTTTTACGGTTCCTGGCCTTTTGCTGGCCTTTTGCTCACATGTTCTTTCCTGCGTTATCCCC
TGATTCTGTGGATAACCGTATTACCGCCTTTGAGTGAGCTGATACCG
